>Addgene plasmid #243936 | pUPD3_PARTPRM_J23106 | addgene full sequence | sequence record 487745 | Addgene NGS Result
GGTCTCGTTTGAGCTAGCACTATACCTAGGACTGAGCTAGCCGTAAACTCCCGAGACCACTCATCGCCCA
ATCACTAGTGAATTCGTTCTATAGTGTCACCTAAATACCATAGAGCCGTTGGTCATAGCTGTTTCCTGTC
CAGGCATCATGACACGGTTATCCACAGAATCAGGGGATAACGCAGGAAAGAACATGTGAGCAAAAGGCCA
GCAAAAGGCCAGGAACCGTAAAAAGGCCGCGTTGCTGGCGTTTTTCCATAGGCTCCGCCCCCCTGACGAG
CATCACAAAAATCGACGCTCAAGTCAGAGGTGGCGAAACCCGACAGGACTATAAAGATACCAGGCGTTTC
CCCCTGGAAGCTCCCTCGTGCGCTCTCCTGTTCCGACCCTGCCGCTTACCGGATACCTGTCCGCCTTTCT
CCCTTCGGGAAGCGTGGCGCTTTCTCATAGCTCACGCTGTAGGTATCTCAGTTCGGTGTAGGTCGTTCGC
TCCAAGCTGGGCTGTGTGCACGAACCCCCCGTTCAGCCCGACCGCTGCGCCTTATCCGGTAACTATCGTC
TTGAGTCCAACCCGGTAAGACACGACTTATCGCCACTGGCAGCAGCCACTGGTAACAGGATTAGCAGAGC
GAGGTATGTAGGCGGTGCTACAGAGTTCTTGAAGTGGTGGCCTAACTACGGCTACACTAGAAGAACAGTA
TTTGGTATCTGCGCTCTGCTGAAGCCAGTTACCTTCGGAAAAAGAGTTGGTAGCTCTTGATCCGGCAAAC
AAACCACCGCTGGTAGCGGTGGTTTTTTTGTTTGCAAGCAGCAGATTACGCGCAGAAAAAAAGGATCTCA
AGAAGATCCTTTGATCTTTTCTACGGGGTCTGACGCTCAGTGGAACGAAAACTCACGTTAAGGGATTTTG
GTCATGAGATTATCAAAAAGGATCTTCACCTAGATCCTTTTGTGATGATCGGCACGTAAGAGGTTCCAAC
TTTCACCATAATGAAATAAGATCACTACCGGGCGTATTTTTTGAGTTATCGAGATTTTCAGGAGCTAAGG
AAGCTAAAATGGAGAAAAAAATCACTGGATATACCACCGTTGATATATCCCAATGGCATCGTAAAGAACA
TTTTGAGGCATTTCAGTCAGTTGCTCAATGTACCTATAACCAGACCGTTCAGCTGGATATTACGGCCTTT
TTAAAGACCGTAAAGAAAAATAAGCACAAGTTTTATCCGGCCTTTATTCACATTCTTGCCCGCCTGATGA
ATGCTCATCCGGAATTCCGTATGGCAATGAAAGACGGTGAGCTGGTGATATGGGATAGTGTTCACCCTTG
TTACACCGTTTTCCATGAGCAAACTGAAACGTTTTCATCGCTCTGGAGTGAATACCACGACGATTTCCGG
CAGTTTCTACACATATATTCGCAAGATGTGGCGTGTTACGGTGAAAACCTGGCCTATTTCCCTAAAGGGT
TTATTGAGAATATGTTTTTCGTGTCAGCCAATCCCTGGGTGAGTTTCACCAGTTTTGATTTAAACGTGGC
CAATATGGACAACTTCTTCGCCCCCGTTTTCACCATGGGCAAATATTATACGCAAGGCGACAAGGTGCTG
ATGCCGCTGGCGATTCAGGTTCATCATGCCGTTTGTGATGGCTTCCATGTCGGCAGAATGCTTAATGAAT
TACAACAGTACTGCGATGAGTGGCAGGGCGGGGCGTAATTTTTTTAAGGCAGTTATTGGTGCCCTTAAAC
GCCTGGTTGCTACGCCTGAATAAGTGATAATAAGCGGATGAATGGCAGAAATTCGATGATAAGCTGTCAA
ACATGATGT
[125 nt withheld, positions 1830-1954]
C
[91 nt withheld, positions 1956-2046]
AGGGTGATGGTTCACGTAGTGGGCCAGCGCCCTGATAGACGGTTTTTCGCCCTTTGACGTTGGAGTCCAC
GTTCTTT
[37 nt withheld, positions 2124-2160]
ACCCTATCTCGGTCTATTCTTTTGATTTATAAGGGATTTTGCCGATTTCGGCCTATTGGTTAAAAAATGA
GCTGATTTAACAAAAATTTAACGCGAATTTTAACAAAATATTAACGCTTACAATTTTAACATTGTAGAAA
CGCATGTAAAACGACGGCCAGTGAATTGTAATACGACTCACTATAGGGTGAATTCCGCTTAGGACCTTAG
ATATTGATCTCAA
Features (pLannotate 1.2.2; 9 found; start..end, strand, type, name):
     13..41      -  promoter       J23119 promoter (fragment): bacterial promoter (Registry of Standard Biological Parts BBa J23119)
     88..106     -  promoter       SP6 promoter: promoter for bacteriophage SP6 RNA polymerase
    253..841     -  rep_origin     ori: high-copy-number ColE1/pMB1/pBR322/pUC origin of replication
    956..1058    +  promoter       cat promoter: promoter of the E. coli cat gene encoding chloramphenicol acetyltransferase
   1059..1715    +  CDS            cat: CAT_ECOLX - Experimental evidence at protein level: Swiss-Prot protein existence level 1. This enzyme is an effector of chloramphenicol resistance in bacteria. From Escherichia coli. This protein is used as a marker in many commonly used cloning vectors, such as pACYC184.
   1803..1820    -  promoter       tet promoter (fragment): E. coli promoter for tetracycline efflux protein gene
   1831..2286    +  rep_origin     f1 ori (sequence partly withheld): f1 bacteriophage origin of replication; arrow indicates direction of (+) strand synthesis
   2305..2326    -  CDS            lacZα (fragment): LacZα fragment of β-galactosidase; lacZ fragment
   2329..2347    +  promoter       T7 promoter: promoter for bacteriophage T7 RNA polymerase
