[The description below was written by a language model from this plasmid's Addgene catalogue record and pLannotate feature annotations shown in this document.]
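Description:
pUPD3_PARTPRM_J23106 is a small (about 2.4 kb) GoldenBraid2.0 level-0 part plasmid that stores a single standardized DNA part in the pUPD3 domestication vector for use in E. coli and related enteric bacteria. The backbone replicates at high copy from a ColE1/pUC-type origin and is selected with chloramphenicol through a cat gene driven by its native promoter. An f1 phage origin is also present. T7 and SP6 phage promoters flank the cloning site, and a short lacZα remnant next to it is consistent with a lacZα screening cassette having been replaced by the part during cloning, although the record does not state this.

The payload is J23106, a 36 bp synthetic constitutive bacterial promoter inserted by Golden Gate cloning. The automated annotation labels this region as a fragment of the J23119 promoter. That is expected, because J23106 belongs to the same family of closely related synthetic promoter variants, for which J23119 is the consensus sequence. The catalogue name should be taken as the identity of the part. It is supplied as a promoter-only module that deliberately lacks a ribosome binding site, so translation initiation signals must come from a separate part. This lets users combine transcription strength and translation strength independently.

The plasmid expresses nothing by itself and serves as a building block. In the GoldenBraid scheme, type IIS restriction-ligation releases the promoter with defined overhangs and joins it to RBS, coding sequence and terminator parts to form transcriptional units, which can then be combined into multigene constructs. The plasmid belongs to a characterized toolkit of parts for tuning gene expression in enteric bacteria.
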