Addgene plasmid #243936: pUPD3_PARTPRM_J23106
Purpose: GoldenBraid2.0 Constitutive promoter, lacking ribosome binding site.
Depositing lab: Christophe Herman. Depositing organization: Baylor College of Medicine. Publication: GoldenBraid2.0 E. coli: a comprehensive and characterized toolkit for enterics. Cooke MB, Welch KT, Ramirez LD, Wen AX, Marciano DC, Herman C. Synth Biol (Oxf). 2025 Aug 14;10(1):ysaf015. doi: 10.1093/synbio/ysaf015. eCollection 2025. PubMed 40927394.
Backbone
  Vector backbone: pUPD3
  Vector type: Bacterial Expression
Growth in bacteria
  Bacterial resistance: Chloramphenicol, 25 μg/mL
  Growth temperature: 37°C
  Growth strain: DH5alpha
  Copy number: High Copy
Gene/Insert
  Gene/Insert name: J23106
  Species: Synthetic
  Insert size (bp): 36
  Cloning method: Golden Gate
Terms and licenses: Academic/Nonprofit Terms; Industry Terms: Not Available to Industry
How to cite: pUPD3_PARTPRM_J23106 was a gift from Christophe Herman (Addgene plasmid # 243936 ; http://n2t.net/addgene:243936 ; RRID:Addgene_243936)
